>Addgene plasmid #79779 | pEMS1930 | depositor full sequence | sequence record 156998 | pEMS1930 sequence 4855 bps
ACCAATGCTTAATCAGTGAGGCACCTATCTCAGCGATCTGTCTATTTCGTTCATCCATAGTTGCCTGACT
CCCCGTCGTGTAGATAACTACGATACGGGAGGGCTTACCATCTGGCCCCAGCGCTGCGATGATACCGCGA
GAACCACGCTCACCGGCTCCGGATTTATCAGCAATAAACCAGCCAGCCGGAAGGGCCGAGCGCAGAAGTG
GTCCTGCAACTTTATCCGCCTCCATCCAGTCTATTAATTGTTGCCGGGAAGCTAGAGTAAGTAGTTCGCC
AGTTAATAGTTTGCGCAACGTTGTTGCCATCGCTACAGGCATCGTGGTGTCACGCTCGTCGTTTGGTATG
GCTTCATTCAGCTCCGGTTCCCAACGATCAAGGCGAGTTACATGATCCCCCATGTTGTGCAAAAAAGCGG
TTAGCTCCTTCGGTCCTCCGATCGTTGTCAGAAGTAAGTTGGCCGCAGTGTTATCACTCATGGTTATGGC
AGCACTGCATAATTCTCTTACTGTCATGCCATCCGTAAGATGCTTTTCTGTGACTGGTGAGTACTCAACC
AAGTCATTCTGAGAATAGTGTATGCGGCGACCGAGTTGCTCTTGCCCGGCGTCAATACGGGATAATACCG
CGCCACATAGCAGAACTTTAAAAGTGCTCATCATTGGAAAACGTTCTTCGGGGCGAAAACTCTCAAGGAT
CTTACCGCTGTTGAGATCCAGTTCGATGTAACCCACTCGTGCACCCAACTGATCTTCAGCATCTTTTACT
TTCACCAGCGTTTCTGGGTGAGCAAAAACAGGAAGGCAAAATGCCGCAAAAAAGGGAATAAGGGCGACAC
GGAAATGTTGAATACTCATATTCTTCCTTTTTCAATATTATTGAAGCATTTATCAGGGTTATTGTCTCAT
GAGCGGATACATATTTGAATGTATTTAGAAAAATAAACAAATAGGGGTCAGTGTTACAACCAATTAACCA
ATTCTGAACATTATCGCGAGCCCATTTATACCTGAATATGGCTCATAACACCCCTTGTTTGCCTGGCGGC
AGTAGCGCGGTGGTCCCACCTGACCCCATGCCGAACTCAGAAGTGAAACGCCGTAGCGCCGATGGTAGTG
TGGGGACTCCCCATGCGAGAGTAGGGAACTGCCAGGCATCAAATAAAACGAAAGGCTCAGTCGAAAGACT
GGGCCTTTCGCCCGGGCTAATTATGGGGTGTCGCCCTTTTGACGGGCGCGCCTGACAGCCGCGTTCTACG
CGAGGACCTGCCCCAGAGTTTAAATGTCAATGATAAGAAAAGAGGGTGCTCAGGCAGGCGCTAACTTTCC
TTAATATCCACGCCAGCGCCGTCCTCATTGGCTGCCCGGCCCGCGTGACGTCATGGCGGCTAGAGTTGGG
CACAGCTCTGCGCCGACTAGTTTTCCGGCCGGGCGGGAGCCTGCTTCTCCCCACCCAGGGTCCGGCCGGC
TCCAACCCCTGCTTTGGCCTTCCTTGGCCCGGCCTGTGACTGCTCTAGCCCGGCCCGGTCCAGCCTGGGC
CGCCGTCCTGTATGGCGTAGAGTCGATCCCCAGGAAACTAGTCTTGCCGAGTGCGCTCCTCCGCACCTTC
GGGCACTAGGGCCCCAAGATCTCTGCCCTTAGGCTGGCCAGCTACCTCTCTGGGTAATCACCCTGTCCCC
TCCTCCGATCCCCAAGACGGAGCCTGGAAGAAAGGGAGGGAGGAAAAGGGAGGAAAAAAAACAAGTTACA
TGGAATTAGTTGGAAGCGGGCGCATTCCCCAGCGACCGCAGCCATTAACATTATAATCTCAAACGCCATT
TTTTATGTAACACTATTGTTAGTAAATCAACTCCTCAGGTCCTCAGAGACGCTGACCCCTGGCAATTCAG
TGAAAGTGTAATTATCTCCCCGAATCTTGGACAGATTTAAGAGATTACATTTCAACTAAATCTATATCAA
TGCTAATTCCCTCTCTCCCCCCAGCCTGCAGGTGCTAGGCACGGGAAATGGCGTCAGGCCCCAGCAGAAC
GCTTCACAAAGAGGAGAGGGCTAGCTGTGTACAGGGCCAAAAGAAATGAAGCCCCACATAAAATTACACC
TTTTTTTTTTTGCTACAAAACCTGGTTCTTATATAGCAAAGTTAAACAAAGCAGCTATGCTAAATTAGCG
TTACATAAAGGCGAGTTTAATGCTCGGTTACAGTCAACTGGTGTATCTCTGATGGCTAATTGTCTATCAA
AATTAAAGAGAAAAGAACAAATGATTCGTTATAAGAAGGTGTTAAAAGCCTCAACAAAAGGACATTTCAC
AAATATAATATCGGCAGCTCCCGGATTGCCTGCGGGGTTGTTCAGGCCCCGGGCCTGCACAGCTATGAGA
AGTGGGGTGCAGGGTGCTATTTGCCCAGCAAAAGCTCATTTCCTCCCAAATGAGTATAATGAAAACCCGA
GAGGCGATATTAGTGTAAAGATCGGGATTAGTCCAAATAGGAGCCGCGGACTTGGGCTTCAAAGGCGACC
CCTACTCTTTTTGCCCAGTCTGGGGGCGGAGGGCGCTCGAAGGGATACTTCAAGGACACCACATCCAACT
TGTCGCAGCCCCACGTTCAGGCACAGGAGGGAGCGAACATTGGGCAGAGGGTAATTTCAACAAAGGACGG
CAGGCTCCGGGGATCCCGGCTTTTCCCTGAGTTCTCTGGGTTGGAAGGAGAGGGTCCGGGCTCTGTCGGA
GGAGTGGGTACAGCCCAGCACATGCTTTTCTGACGCGCAGCGCTGGCCTGGGGAGTGGGTGCAGCTGCTG
CAGCCAGCCCCCACCCCGCCCCAGGCTGGGAAGGACGCAGAGTATAATACGACGGCCCCCTTCCCCAAGG
GGACACTAGATCCAGAGCTCCAGGCATATTTGTTGTTCAAAGTTAATTATACCTGAAAGCAACCAAAATG
CGCACGCCAGGCCCACGGAGGCCGATTGCCGACCAGCGTAGCCGGCCCGCAGCGCCAGAGAAGCCGCTCA
CTCCGGCGGAGTCTCTGCAAGAGAATCTGAGGCTGGGGAATAAAAGCCGAAACTAAATCAGGCAGCAAGA
GTAACAAACCATCTGGAAAATGGACCCACGGAGCCGCAAGAATGTACTTTTTTTTTTTATCCTTGACAAC
TTGTGTCCTAAAGAAAGTGTATTGAAGATAATTGAAATGATTACAATTCATTGCTGCCTGACTTTGAATA
TGAACAGTCACATAATGACATCCCCGCCACACAACAACAGTTTAATTTCCATTATCCGACTTCGGGATCC
TAGCGCCAGCCGCCGGGGCAACGTGGCGCTAATGCAGAAATCTTGGCTCCTGCCTGCATTATTCATTTCG
GGGACGTGGGGATGGGATAGGAGTGGAGACGCGTTTCAGCGAAGGGCGACACAAAATTTATTCTAAATGC
ATAATAAATACTGATAACATCTTATAGTTTGTATTATATTTTGTATTATCGTTGACATGTATAATTTTGA
TATCAAAAACTGATTTTCCCTTTATTATTTTCGAGATTTATTTTCTTAATTCTCTTTAACAAACTAGAAA
TATTGTATATACAAAAAATCATAAATAATAGATGAATAGTTTAATTATAGGTGTTCATCAATCGAAAAAG
CAACGTATCTTATTTAAAGTGCGTTGCTTTTTTCTCATTTATAAGGTTAAATAATTCTCATATATCAAGC
AAAGTGACAGGCGCCCTTAAATATTCTGACAAATGCTCTTTCCCTAAACTCCCCCCATAAAAAAACCCGC
CGAAGCGGGTTTTTACGTTATTTGCGGATTAACGATTACTCGTTATCAGAACCGCCCAGGGGGCCCGAGC
TTAAGACTGGCCGTCGTTTTACAACACAGAAAGAGTTTGTAGAAACGCAAAAAGGCCATCCGTCAGGGGC
CTTCTGCTTAGTTTGATGCCTGGCAGTTCCCTACTCTCGCCTTCCGCTTCCTCGCTCACTGACTCGCTGC
GCTCGGTCGTTCGGCTGCGGCGAGCGGTATCAGCTCACTCAAAGGCGGTAATACGGTTATCCACAGAATC
AGGGGATAACGCAGGAAAGAACATGTGAGCAAAAGGCCAGCAAAAGGCCAGGAACCGTAAAAAGGCCGCG
TTGCTGGCGTTTTTCCATAGGCTCCGCCCCCCTGACGAGCATCACAAAAATCGACGCTCAAGTCAGAGGT
GGCGAAACCCGACAGGACTATAAAGATACCAGGCGTTTCCCCCTGGAAGCTCCCTCGTGCGCTCTCCTGT
TCCGACCCTGCCGCTTACCGGATACCTGTCCGCCTTTCTCCCTTCGGGAAGCGTGGCGCTTTCTCATAGC
TCACGCTGTAGGTATCTCAGTTCGGTGTAGGTCGTTCGCTCCAAGCTGGGCTGTGTGCACGAACCCCCCG
TTCAGCCCGACCGCTGCGCCTTATCCGGTAACTATCGTCTTGAGTCCAACCCGGTAAGACACGACTTATC
GCCACTGGCAGCAGCCACTGGTAACAGGATTAGCAGAGCGAGGTATGTAGGCGGTGCTACAGAGTTCTTG
AAGTGGTGGGCTAACTACGGCTACACTAGAAGAACAGTATTTGGTATCTGCGCTCTGCTGAAGCCAGTTA
CCTTCGGAAAAAGAGTTGGTAGCTCTTGATCCGGCAAACAAACCACCGCTGGTAGCGGTGGTTTTTTTGT
TTGCAAGCAGCAGATTACGCGCAGAAAAAAAGGATCTCAAGAAGATCCTTTGATCTTTTCTACGGGGTCT
GACGCTCAGTGGAACGACGCGCGCGTAACTCACGTTAAGGGATTTTGGTCATGAGCTTGCGCCGTCCCGT
CAAGTCAGCGTAATGCTCTGCTTTT
Features (pLannotate 1.2.2; 8 found; start..end, strand, type, name):
    862..958     -  promoter       AmpR promoter (fragment): bla
    988..1012    -  CDS            KanR (fragment): aminoglycoside phosphotransferase; aph(3')-Ia; confers resistance to kanamycin
   1041..1156    +  ncRNA          5S rRNA: Accession: RF00001 - 5S ribosomal RNA
   1160..1200    +  terminator     rrnB T1 terminator (fragment): transcription terminator T1 from the E. coli rrnB gene
   3856..3875    +  CDS            lacZα (fragment): LacZα fragment of β-galactosidase; lacZ fragment
   3900..3917    -  terminator     rrnB T2 terminator (fragment): transcription terminator T2 from the E. coli rrnB gene
   4142..4730    -  rep_origin     ori: high-copy-number ColE1/pMB1/pBR322/pUC origin of replication
   4854..859     -  CDS            AmpR (across the origin): β-lactamase; bla; confers resistance to ampicillin, carbenicillin, and related antibiotics
