[The description below was written by a language model from this plasmid's Addgene catalogue record and pLannotate feature annotations shown in this document.]
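Description:
pEMS1930 is a high-copy bacterial cloning plasmid built on the commercially synthesized pJ204 backbone, serving as a storage and source vector for Ple257, a human PAX6 MiniPromoter from the Pleiades Promoter Project. It is propagated in E. coli from a pUC-type ColE1/pMB1 origin of replication and selected with ampicillin through a β-lactamase (AmpR) gene driven by its own bla promoter. The catalogue lists a total size of 4,785 bp, whereas the depositor's full sequence record is 4,855 nt, a small discrepancy that the record does not explain.

The payload is the 2,160 bp Ple257 insert, a compact synthetic regulatory element assembled from human PAX6 regulatory sequence and designed to confer restricted, cell-type-selective expression. The automated annotation does not label the MiniPromoter itself, but there is a large unannotated interval between the rrnB T1 terminator fragment (preceded by a 5S rRNA-like segment) and the short lacZα and rrnB T2 terminator fragments, which is consistent with the insert lying there, flanked by backbone transcription terminators that insulate it from read-through. The tiny KanR and lacZα hits are only residual fragments and are not functional markers. No reporter gene, coding sequence or viral element is annotated downstream of the promoter, so this plasmid appears to carry the promoter alone rather than an expression cassette. The exact cloning sites are not stated. Based on the associated publication, PAX6 MiniPromoters such as Ple257 are intended to be moved into recombinant AAV genomes to drive restricted transgene expression in the adult mouse retina, with this construct acting as the promoter source for such subcloning.
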