Addgene plasmid #79779: pEMS1930
Purpose: High copy number pUC vector containing Ple257 (PAX6 MiniPromoter) insert
Depositing lab: Elizabeth Simpson. Depositing organization: University of British Columbia. Publication: PAX6 MiniPromoters drive restricted expression from rAAV in the adult mouse retina. Hickmott JW, Chen CY, Arenillas DJ, Korecki AJ, Lam SL, Molday LL, Bonaguro RJ, Zhou M, Chou AY, Mathelier A, Boye SL, Hauswirth WW, Molday RS, Wasserman WW, Simpson EM. Mol Ther Methods Clin Dev. 2016 Aug 10;3:16051. doi: 10.1038/mtm.2016.51. eCollection 2016. PubMed 27556059.
Backbone
  Vector backbone: pJ204
  Total vector size (bp): 4785
  Vector type: Pleiades Promoter Project [sic, Pleaides Plieades]
Growth in bacteria
  Bacterial resistance: Ampicillin, 100 μg/mL
  Growth temperature: 37°C
  Growth strain: DH5alpha
  Copy number: High Copy
Gene/Insert
  Gene/Insert name: Ple257 (alt name: PAX6 MiniPromoter)
  Species: H. sapiens (human)
  Insert size (bp): 2160
  Promoter: Ple257 (PAX6 MiniPromoter)
  Cloning method: Restriction Enzyme; 5′ cloning site See map (unknown if destroyed); 3′ cloning site See map (unknown if destroyed)
  Sequencing primers: 5′ pTF3 (5′-CTCGAAAATAATAAAGGGAAAATCAG-3′); 3′ pTR (5'-TGGTAGTGTGGGGACTC-3')
Resource information
  A portion of this plasmid was derived from a plasmid made by: Plasmid commercially synthesized by DNA2.0
Terms and licenses: Academic/Nonprofit Terms; Industry Terms
How to cite: pEMS1930 was a gift from Elizabeth Simpson (Addgene plasmid # 79779 ; http://n2t.net/addgene:79779 ; RRID:Addgene_79779)
