>Addgene plasmid #79779 | pEMS1930 | addgene partial sequence | sequence record 159122 | rrnB-T1-term-F 5'-ACGAAAGGCTCAGTCGAAAG-3'
ATTATGGGGTGTCGCCCTTTTGACGGGCGCGCCTGACAGCCGCGTTCTACGCGAGGACCTGCCCCAGAGT
TTAAATGTCAATGATAAGAAAAGAGGGTGCTCAGGCAGGCGCTAACTTTCCTTAATATCCACGCCAGCGC
CGTCCTCATTGGCTGCCCGGCCCGCGTGACGTCATGGCGGCTAGAGTTGGGCACAGCTCTGCGCCGACTA
GTTTTCCGGCCGGGCGGGAGCCTGCTTCTCCCCACCCAGGGTCCGGCCGGCTCCAACCCCTGCTTTGGCC
TTCCTTGGCCCGGCCTGTGACTGCTCTAGCCCGGCCCGGTCCAGCCTGGGCCGCCGTCCTGTATGGCGTA
GAGTCGATCCCCAGGAAACTAGTCTTGCCGAGTGCGCTCCTCCGCACCTTCGGGCACTAGGGCCCCAAGA
TCTCTGCCCTTAGGCTGGCCAGCTACCTCTCTGGGTAATCACCCTGTCCCCTCCTCCGATCCCCAAGTAA
GATTAAATGAAAGAAGTAAATCCTCTTTGAAATAAGCAAATGTCAGGTTGACCATTTAAATACACAGTAC
TTTGCTTATGTACTATCAGAATGGAAATTTATCTCATCTTTAAACCTTGCAATTTCTGTTATTCATATAA
TTGAGAAAGTCCTAGTTTATATCACTGAAATCTTGAATAGATGAGTTCTAACAAAAATTGACTTGTATCA
TTTTAGTTTCAGATATTTAGATAAAAAGGCTTAGTCTTTTATTTATAGATAAAAGGAAATCTGACCTTTT
GATTAAGAAATATTGTCAGTAGCCTTTATAAATGCTTGTTCATCTGAGGGTCCATGACAGGAGTACTCTT
CCCAGTTGAGTTTATCCTAAAAATGAAATGATAAGAGCCTGCTGGGTTATTATCCATGATTCTTCTTAAT
GGGGGAAGCCACATGGTTATTCTTCATCTCCCACTTGTTCTCACCCTTTACTAC
