>Addgene plasmid #79779 | pEMS1930 | addgene partial sequence | sequence record 159123 | pNI-Rev 5'-CGTTGCTTTTTCGATTGATG-3'
TTCATCTATTATTTATGATTTTTTGTATATACAATATTTCTAGTTTGTTAAAGAGAATTAAGAAAATAAA
TCTCGAAAATAATAAAGGGAAAATCAGTTTTTGATATCAAAATTATACATGTCAACGATAATACAAAATA
TAATACAAACTATAAGATGTTATCAGTATTTATTATGCATTTAGAATAAATTTTGTGTCGCCCTTCGCTG
AATACGCGTTTAATAAATGTCACATTTTGCCAGATCAAAACAATAGGTTAATATGTTTATAAACATAGTA
TGTCCAGTTATTAAGTAGCAAAAGTTCTAAAATACTAAGAATCTCCTGGCTATAAGAATATAATCATCAA
ATATCTGGTAGGGTTTTTTTTTTTAATTCTTTAATTACTGGAAATCTAGTATTCCTTTTAGCCCCTGACA
GGGTGGTAGATTAGAAAACTGTGATTATATGCTATGATGTCTTAGACAATTTTTTGCTTGGCAGATCTAG
ATAAGCTGAAAATGTTTTTTGTAAAATTTTGCAATTTTGAAACTCTCATTTTATACAATGGTAATGCCCA
CCAGTTTAAAACTAATCTTTGAAGAAGAGAATGGGAAATATAAAACAGTCAAGAAAATTTATCAGCCTGC
TATATCCCCTGTTAGAAAGAGGTCAAATATAATAAAAGATTTTCATTTTCTGGGAACATGATTACAACTG
AGCTTACTAATATTCTTGTTTCTTAAGTCCCTTTATAAAGATGGCCTAAGAATGAAAAATTAAAGAGGGC
TGGTCAATGTTACCTGACTTGGTATTATGAAACACATAGTAGCCTGTGTCACCAAACATTCTGTTGAAAT
GACTGGTTAACTCACACCTAGAGCAGTATTTGAAAACTCCTTCATAAGTTGGAATGTGTGTTATATAAAG
AATGTTTC
