>Addgene plasmid #79779 | pEMS1930 | addgene partial sequence | sequence record 166203 | rrnB-T1-term-F 5'-ACGAAAGGCTCAGTCGAAAG-3'
TGGGGTGTCGCCCTTTTGACGGGCGCGCCTGACAGCCGCGTTCTACGCGAGGACCTGCCCCAGAGTTTAA
ATGTCAATGATAAGAAAAGAGGGTGCTCAGGCAGGCGCTAACTTTCCTTAATATCCACGCCAGCGCCGTC
CTCATTGGCTGCCCGGCCCGCGTGACGTCATGGCGGCTAGAGTTGGGCACAGCTCTGCGCCGACTAGTTT
TCCGGCCGGGCGGGAGCCTGCTTCTCCCCACCCAGGGTCCGGCCGGCTCCAACCCCTGCTTTGGCCTTCC
TTGGCCCGGCCTGTGACTGCTCTAGCCCGGCCCGGTCCAGCCTGGGCCGCCGTCCTGTATGGCGTAGAGT
CGATCCCCAGGAAACTAGTCTTGCCGAGTGCGCTCCTCCGCACCTTCGGGCACTAGGGCCCCAAGATCTC
TGCCCTTAGGCTGGCCAGCTACCTCTCTGGGTAATCACCCTGTCCCCTCCTCCGATCCCCAAGACGGAGC
CTGGAAGAAAGGGAGGGAGGAAAAGGGAGGAAAAAAAACAAGTTACATGGAATTAGTTGGAAGCGGGCGC
ATTCCCCAGCGACCGCAGCCATTAACATTATAATCTCAAACGCCATTTTTTATGTAACACTATTGTTAGT
AAATCAACTCCTCAGGTCCTCAGAGACGCTGACCCCTGGCAATTCAGTGAAAGTGTAATTATCTCCCCGA
ATCTTGGACAGATTTAAGAGATTACATTTCAACTAAATCTATATCAATGCTAATTCCCTCTCTCCCCCCA
GCCTGCAGGTGCTAGGCACGGG
