>Addgene plasmid #79779 | pEMS1930 | addgene partial sequence | sequence record 166204 | pNI-Rev 5'-CGTTGCTTTTTCGATTGATG-3'
TCTATTATTTATGATTTTTTGTATATACAATATTTCTAGTTTGTTAAAGAGAATTAAGAAAATAAATCTC
GAAAATAATAAAGGGAAAATCAGTTTTTGATATCAAAATTATACATGTCAACGATAATACAAAATATAAT
ACAAACTATAAGATGTTATCAGTATTTATTATGCATTTAGAATAAATTTTGTGTCGCCCTTCGCTGAAAC
GCGTCTCCACTCCTATCCCATCCCCACGTCCCCGAAATGAATAATGCAGGCAGGAGCCAAGATTTCTGCA
TTAGCGCCACGTTGCCCCGGCGGCTGGCGCTAGGATCCCGAAGTCGGATAATGGAAATTAAACTGTTGTT
GTGTGGCGGGGATGTCATTATGTGACTGTTCATATTCAAAGTCAGGCAGCAATGAATTGTAATCATTTCA
ATTATCTTCAATACACTTTCTTTAGGACACAAGTTGTCAAGGATAAAAAAAAAAAGTACATTCTTGCGGC
TCCGTGGGTCCATTTTCCAGATGGTTTGTTACTCTTGCTGCCTGATTTAGTTTCGGCTTTTATTCCCCAG
CCTCAGATTCTCTTGCAGAGACTCCGCCGGAGTGAGCGGCTTCTCTGGCGCTGCGGGCCGGCTACGCTGG
TCGGCAATCGGCCTCCGTGGGCCTGGCGTGCGCATTTTGGTTGCTTTCAGGTATAATTAACTTTGAACAA
CAAATATGCCTGGAGCTCTGGATCTAGTGTCCCCTTGGGGAAGGGGGCCGTCGTATTATACTCTGCGTCC
TTCCCAGCCTGGGGCGGGG
